Addgene plasmid #198401: Mouse DsRed-Monomer CASP9 C325A Mutant
Purpose: Expresses Mouse DsRed-Monomer CASP9 C325A Mutant Fusion Protein in Mammalian Cells
Depositing lab: Hannah Rabinowich. Depositing organization: University of Pittsburgh (University, School of Medicine, and Cancer Institute). Publication: Involvement of CASP9 (caspase 9) in IGF2R/CI-MPR endosomal transport. Han J, Goldstein LA, Hou W, Watkins SC, Rabinowich H. Autophagy. 2021 Jun;17(6):1393-1409. doi: 10.1080/15548627.2020.1761742. Epub 2020 May 25. PubMed 32397873.
Backbone
  Vector backbone: pDsRed-Monomer-Hyg-C1
  Backbone manufacturer: Takara Bio USA
  Backbone size w/o insert (bp): 5700
  Total vector size (bp): 7104
  Vector type: Mammalian Expression
  Selectable markers: Hygromycin
Growth in bacteria
  Bacterial resistance: Ampicillin, 100 μg/mL
  Growth temperature: 37°C
  Growth strain: DH5alpha
  Copy number: High Copy
Gene/Insert
  Gene/Insert name: Mouse Caspase-9 C325A Mutant (alt name: CASP-9; ICE-LAP6; Mch6; APAF-3)
  Species: M. musculus (mouse)
  Insert size (bp): 1404
  Mutation: Changed Cysteine 325 to Alanine to eliminate protease activity
  GenBank ID: NM_015733.5
  Entrez Gene: Casp9 (a.k.a. APAF-3, CASP-9, Caspase-9, ICE-LAP6, Mch6)
  Promoter: CMV
  Tag / fusion protein: DsRed-monomer (N terminal on backbone)
  Cloning method: Restriction Enzyme; 5′ cloning site Sal I (not destroyed); 3′ cloning site Kpn I (not destroyed)
  Sequencing primers: 5′ TACAAGGCCAAGAAGCCCGTG; 3′ GCTGATTATGATCAGTTATCT
Terms and licenses: Academic/Nonprofit Terms; Industry Terms: Not Available to Industry
Depositor comments: S586L point mutation in CASP-9 in addition to C325A mutation.
How to cite: Mouse DsRed-Monomer CASP9 C325A Mutant was a gift from Hannah Rabinowich (Addgene plasmid # 198401 ; http://n2t.net/addgene:198401 ; RRID:Addgene_198401)
