[The description below was written by a language model from this plasmid's Addgene catalogue record and pLannotate feature annotations shown in this document.]
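Description:
Mouse DsRed-Monomer CASP9 C325A Mutant is a mammalian expression plasmid built on the pDsRed-Monomer-Hyg-C1 backbone, about 7.1 kb in total. It is maintained in E. coli as a high-copy plasmid through a ColE1/pUC-type origin and selected with ampicillin via the β-lactamase gene. An f1 phage origin is also present. For mammalian cells, a separate cassette places the hygromycin phosphotransferase gene under the SV40 enhancer/early promoter with an SV40 polyadenylation signal, allowing hygromycin selection of stable transfectants.

The payload is a single fusion reading frame driven by the human CMV immediate-early enhancer and promoter and terminated by an SV40 poly(A) signal. The monomeric red fluorescent protein DsRed-Monomer comes first, followed by a short stretch of multiple cloning site sequence and then the mouse caspase-9 coding sequence, inserted between SalI and KpnI sites that remain intact. The fluorescent tag therefore sits at the N terminus of caspase-9. Cysteine 325 has been changed to alanine to eliminate protease activity, so the fusion protein can be expressed and tracked by red fluorescence without caspase-9 proteolytic function. The depositor also notes an additional point mutation, recorded as S586L, alongside C325A. That number exceeds the length of caspase-9 itself, and the record does not state what numbering it follows.

The construct is intended for expressing catalytically inactive, fluorescently labelled mouse caspase-9 in mammalian cells. The associated work concerns a role for caspase-9 in endosomal transport of IGF2R/CI-MPR, which fits its use for localisation studies and for separating protease-dependent from protease-independent functions. The feature annotation derives from a sequence record labelled as a partial NGS result and is slightly longer than the catalogued size.
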