Features (pLannotate 1.2.2; 18 found; start..end, strand, type, name):
     20..79      +  rep_origin     RSF ori (fragment): Plasmids containing the RSF 1030 origin of replication can be propagated in E. coli cells that contain additional plasmids with compatible origins.
    147..450     +  enhancer       CMV enhancer: human cytomegalovirus immediate early enhancer
    451..654     +  promoter       CMV promoter: human cytomegalovirus (CMV) immediate early promoter
    699..1373    +  CDS            DsRed.M1: DsRed.M1 is a basic (constitutively fluorescent) red fluorescent protein published in 2007, derived from Discosoma sp..
   1374..1418    +  misc_feature   MCS (fragment): multiple cloning site
   1419..2780    +  CDS            Casp9: CASP9_MOUSE - Also known as Mch6. Experimental evidence at protein level: Swiss-Prot protein existence level 1. Involved in the activation cascade of caspases responsible for apoptosis execution. Binding of caspase-9 to Apaf-1 leads to activation of the protease which then cleaves and activates caspase-3. Promotes DNA damage-induced apoptosis in a ABL1/c-Abl-dependent manner. Proteolytically cleaves poly(ADP-ribose) polymerase (PARP) (By similarity). From Mus musculus (Mouse).
   2823..2848    +  misc_feature   MCS (fragment): multiple cloning site
   2860..2944    +  CDS            large T antigen (fragment): large T antigen from SV40 (simian virus 40)
   2967..3088    +  polyA_signal   SV40 poly(A) signal: SV40 polyadenylation signal
   3122..3550    -  rep_origin     f1 ori (sequence partly withheld): f1 bacteriophage origin of replication; arrow indicates direction of (+) strand synthesis
   3577..3681    +  promoter       AmpR promoter: bla
   3683..4040    +  promoter       SV40 promoter: SV40 enhancer and early promoter
   4048..5073    +  CDS            HygR: aminoglycoside phosphotransferase from E. coli; aph(4)-Ia; confers resistance to hygromycin
   5084..5167    +  CDS            large T antigen (fragment): large T antigen from SV40 (simian virus 40)
   5190..5271    +  polyA_signal   SV40 poly(A) signal: SV40 polyadenylation signal
   5385..5489    +  promoter       AmpR promoter: bla
   5490..6350    +  CDS            AmpR: β-lactamase; bla; confers resistance to ampicillin, carbenicillin, and related antibiotics
   6536..7124    +  rep_origin     ori: high-copy-number ColE1/pMB1/pBR322/pUC origin of replication
>Addgene plasmid #198401 | Mouse DsRed-Monomer CASP9 C325A Mutant | addgene full sequence | sequence record 390164 | Addgene Partial NGS Result
TCCTGGCCTTTTGCTGGCCTTTTGCTCACATGTTCTTTCCTGCGTTATCCCCTGATTCTGTGGATAACCG
TATTACCGCCATGCATTAGTTATTAATAGTAATCAATTACGGGGTCATTAGTTCATAGCCCATATATGGA
GTTCCGCGTTACATAACTTACGGTAAATGGCCCGCCTGGCTGACCGCCCAACGACCCCCGCCCATTGACG
TCAATAATGACGTATGTTCCCATAGTAACGCCAATAGGGACTTTCCATTGACGTCAATGGGTGGAGTATT
TACGGTAAACTGCCCACTTGGCAGTACATCAAGTGTATCATATGCCAAGTACGCCCCCTATTGACGTCAA
TGACGGTAAATGGCCCGCCTGGCATTATGCCCAGTACATGACCTTATGGGACTTTCCTACTTGGCAGTAC
ATCTACGTATTAGTCATCGCTATTACCATGGTGATGCGGTTTTGGCAGTACATCAATGGGCGTGGATAGC
GGTTTGACTCACGGGGATTTCCAAGTCTCCACCCCATTGACGTCAATGGGAGTTTGTTTTGGCACCAAAA
TCAACGGGACTTTCCAAAATGTCGTAACAACTCCGCCCCATTGACGCAAATGGGCGGTAGGCGTGTACGG
TGGGAGGTCTATATAAGCAGAGCTGGTTTAGTGAACCGTCAGATCCGCTAGCGCTACCGGTCGCCACCAT
GGACAACACCGAGGACGTCATCAAGGAGTTCATGCAGTTCAAGGTGCGCATGGAGGGCTCCGTGAACGGC
CACTACTTCGAGATCGAGGGCGAGGGCGAGGGCAAGCCCTACGAGGGCACCCAGACCGCCAAGCTGCAGG
TGACCAAGGGCGGCCCCCTGCCCTTCGCCTGGGACATCCTGTCCCCCCAGTTCCAGTACGGCTCCAAGGC
CTACGTGAAGCACCCCGCCGACATCCCCGACTACATGAAGCTGTCCTTCCCCGAGGGCTTCACCTGGGAG
CGCTCCATGAACTTCGAGGACGGCGGCGTGGTGGAGGTGCAGCAGGACTCCTCCCTGCAGGACGGCACCT
TCATCTACAAGGTGAAGTTCAAGGGCGTGAACTTCCCCGCCGACGGCCCCGTAATGCAGAAGAAGACTGC
CGGCTGGGAGCCCTCCACCGAGAAGCTGTACCCCCAGGACGGCGTGCTGAAGGGCGAGATCTCCCACGCC
CTGAAGCTGAAGGACGGCGGCCACTACACCTGCGACTTCAAGACCGTGTACAAGGCCAAGAAGCCCGTGC
AGCTGCCCGGCAACCACTACGTGGACTCCAAGCTGGACATCACCAACCACAACGAGGACTACACCGTGGT
GGAGCAGTACGAGCACGCCGAGGCCCGCCACTCCGGCTCCCAGTCCGGACTCAGATCTCGAGCTCAAGCT
TCGAATTCTGCAGTCGACATGGACGAGGCGGACCGGCAGCTCCTGCGGCGATGCAGGGTGCGCCTAGTGA
GCGAGCTGCAAGTCGCGGAGCTCTGGGACGCTCTGCTGAGTCGAGAGCTCTTCACGCGCGACATGATCGA
GGATATTCAGCAGGCAGGATCTGGGTCTCGGCGGGATCAGGCCAGGCAGCTGGTCACAGACCTTGAGACC
CGAGGGAGGCAGGCCCTTCCTCTCTTCATCTCCTGCTTAGAGGACACAGGCCAAGGCACCCTGGCTTCAC
TCTTGCAAAGCGGTCGGCAAGCAGCCAAGCAGGATCCAGAGGCTGTTAAACCCCTAGACCACCTGGTGCC
TGTGGTCCTGGGACCAATGGGACTCACAGCAAAGGAGCAGAGAGTAGTGAAGCTGGACCCGTCACAGCCT
GCCGTGGGAAACCTCACCCCAGTGGTGCTGGGGCCAGAAGAGCTCTGGCCTGCTCGGCTCAAGCCAGAGG
TTCTCAGACCAGAAACACCCAGGCCCGTGGACATTGGTTCTGGCGGAGCTCATGATGTCTGTGTTCCAGG
GAAGATCAGGGGACATGCAGATATGGCATACACCCTGGATTCGGATCCCTGTGGCCACTGCCTCATCATC
AACAATGTGAACTTCTGCCCTTCCTCGGGGCTCGGCACACGCACGGGCTCCAACTTGGACCGTGACAAAC
TTGAGCACCGATTCCGCTGGCTGCGCTTCATGGTGGAGGTGAAGAACGACCTGACTGCCAAGAAAATGGT
CACGGCTTTGATGGAGATGGCACACCGGAACCACCGTGCCCTGGACTGCTTTGTGGTGGTCATCCTCTCT
CATGGCTGCCAGGCCAGCCACCTCCAGTTCCCGGGTGCTGTCTATGGGACAGATGGATGCTCCGTGTCCA
TTGAGAAAATTGTGAATATCTTCAACGGGAGCGGCTGCCCCAGCCTGGGAGGGAAGCCCAAGCTCTTCTT
CATCCAGGCCGCGGGTGGTGAGCAGAAAGACCATGGCTTTGAGGTGGCCTGCACTTCCTCTCAAGGCAGG
ACCTCGGACAGTGACTCTGAGCCAGATGCTGTCCCCTATCAGGAAGGCCCAAGGCCCTTGGACCAGCTGG
ATGCTGTGTCAAGTTTGCCTACCCCCAGTGACATCCTTGTGTCCTACTCCACCTTCCCAGGTTTTGTCTC
CTGGAGGGACAAGAAAAGTGGCTCCTGGTACATCGAGACCTTGGATGGCATTCTGGAGCAGTGGGCTCGC
TCTGAAGACCTGCAGTCCCTCCTTCTCAGGGTTGCCAATGCTGTTTCTGCGAAAGGGACTTACAAGCAGA
TTCCTGGCTGTTTTAACTTCCTCCGGAAAAAGCTGTTTTTTAAAACTTCATGAGGCTCGGGGCTGCTCTC
TGCCTCATTATTCTCTCCGAAGGGTACCGCGGGCCCGGGATCCACCGGATCTAGATAACTGATCATAATC
AGCCATACCACATTTGTAGAGGTTTTACTTGCTTTAAAAAACCTCCCACACCTCCCCCTGAACCTGAAAC
ATAAAATGAATGCAATTGTTGTTGTTAACTTGTTTATTGCAGCTTATAATGGTTACAAATAAAGCAATAG
CATCACAAATTTCACAAATAAAGCATTTTTTTCACTGCATTCTAGTTGTGGTTTGTCCAAACTCATCAAT
GTATCTTAACGCGTAAATTGTAAGCGTTAATATTTTGTTAAAATTCGCGTTAAATTTTTGTTAAATCAGC
TCATTTTTTAACCAATAGGCCGAAATCGGCAAAATCCCTTATAAATCAAAAGAATAGACCGAGATAGGGT
[37 nt withheld, positions 3221-3257]
AAAGAACGTGGACTCCAACGTCAAAGG
[49 nt withheld, positions 3285-3333]
T
[91 nt withheld, positions 3335-3425]
G
[124 nt withheld, positions 3427-3550]
CAGGTGGCACTTTTCGGGGAAATGTGCGCGGAACCCCTATTTGTTTATTTTTCTAAATACATTCAAATAT
GTATCCGCTCATGAGACAATAACCCTGATAAATGCTTCAATAATATTGAAAAAGGAAGAGTCCTGAGGCG
GAAAGAACCAGCTGTGGAATGTGTGTCAGTTAGGGTGTGGAAAGTCCCCAGGCTCCCCAGCAGGCAGAAG
TATGCAAAGCATGCATCTCAATTAGTCAGCAACCAGGTGTGGAAAGTCCCCAGGCTCCCCAGCAGGCAGA
AGTATGCAAAGCATGCATCTCAATTAGTCAGCAACCATAGTCCCGCCCCTAACTCCGCCCATCCCGCCCC
TAACTCCGCCCAGTTCCGCCCATTCTCCGCCCCATGGCTGACTAATTTTTTTTATTTATGCAGAGGCCGA
GGCCGCCTCGGCCTCTGAGCTATTCCAGAAGTAGTGAGGAGGCTTTTTTGGAGGCCTAGGCTTTTGCAAA
GATCGATATGAAAAAGCCTGAACTCACCGCGACGTCTGTCGAGAAGTTTCTGATCGAAAAGTTCGACAGC
GTCTCCGACCTGATGCAGCTCTCGGAGGGCGAAGAATCTCGTGCTTTCAGCTTCGATGTAGGAGGGCGTG
GATATGTCCTGCGGGTAAATAGCTGCGCCGATGGTTTCTACAAAGATCGTTATGTTTATCGGCACTTTGC
ATCGGCCGCGCTCCCGATTCCGGAAGTGCTTGACATTGGGGAATTCAGCGAGAGCCTGACCTATTGCATC
TCCCGCCGTGCACAGGGTGTCACGTTGCAAGACCTGCCTGAAACCGAACTGCCCGCTGTTCTGCAGCCGG
TCGCGGAGGCCATGGATGCGATCGCTGCGGCCGATCTTAGCCAGACGAGCGGGTTCGGCCCATTCGGACC
GCAAGGAATCGGTCAATACACTACATGGCGTGATTTCATATGCGCGATTGCTGATCCCCATGTGTATCAC
TGGCAAACTGTGATGGACGACACCGTCAGTGCGTCCGTCGCGCAGGCTCTCGATGAGCTGATGCTTTGGG
CCGAGGACTGCCCCGAAGTCCGGCACCTCGTGCACGCGGATTTCGGCTCCAACAATGTCCTGACGGACAA
TGGCCGCATAACAGCGGTCATTGACTGGAGCGAGGCGATGTTCGGGGATTCCCAATACGAGGTCGCCAAC
ATCTTCTTCTGGAGGCCGTGGTTGGCTTGTATGGAGCAGCAGACGCGCTACTTCGAGCGGAGGCATCCGG
AGCTTGCAGGATCGCCGCGGCTCCGGGCGTATATGCTCCGCATTGGTCTTGACCAACTCTATCAGAGCTT
GGTTGACGGCAATTTCGATGATGCAGCTTGGGCGCAGGGTCGATGCGACGCAATCGTCCGATCCGGAGCC
GGGACTGTCGGGCGTACACAAATCGCCCGCAGAAGCGCGGCCGTCTGGACCGATGGCTGTGTAGAAGTAC
TCGCCGATAGTGGAAACCGACGCCCCAGCACTCGTCCGAGGGCAAAGGAATAGAGTTCTAGAGGATCATA
ATCAGCCATACCACATTTGTAGAGGTTTTACTTGCTTTAAAAAACCTCCCACACCTCCCCCTGAACCTGA
AACATAAAATGAATGCAATTGTTGTTGTTAACTTGTTTATTGCAGCTTATAATGGTTACAAATAAAGCAA
TAGCATCACAAATTTCACAAATAAAGCATTTTTTTCACTGCCTCGCGATCCACAACCATGGCGAAAGGGC
CTCGTGATACGCCTATTTTTATAGGTTAATGTCATGATAATAATGGTTTCTTAGACGTCAGGTGGCACTT
TTCGGGGAAATGTGCGCGGAACCCCTATTTGTTTATTTTTCTAAATACATTCAAATATGTATCCGCTCAT
GAGACAATAACCCTGATAAATGCTTCAATAATATTGAAAAAGGAAGAGTATGAGTATTCAACATTTCCGT
GTCGCCCTTATTCCCTTTTTTGCGGCATTTTGCCTTCCTGTTTTTGCTCACCCAGAAACGCTGGTGAAAG
TAAAAGATGCTGAAGATCAGTTGGGTGCACGAGTGGGTTACATCGAACTGGATCTCAACAGCGGTAAGAT
CCTTGAGAGTTTTCGCCCCGAAGAACGTTTTCCAATGATGAGCACTTTTAAAGTTCTGCTATGTGGCGCG
GTATTATCCCGTGTTGACGCCGGGCAAGAGCAACTCGGTCGCCGCATACACTATTCTCAGAATGACTTGG
TTGAGTACTCACCAGTCACAGAAAAGCATCTTACGGATGGCATGACAGTAAGAGAATTATGCAGTGCTGC
CATAACCATGAGTGATAACACTGCGGCCAACTTACTTCTGACAACGATCGGAGGACCGAAGGAGCTAACC
GCTTTTTTGCACAACATGGGGGATCATGTAACTCGCCTTGATCGTTGGGAACCGGAGCTGAATGAAGCCA
TACCAAACGACGAGCGTGACACCACGATGCCTGTAGCAATGGCAACAACGTTGCGCAAACTATTAACTGG
CGAACTACTTACTCTAGCTTCCCGGCAACAATTAATAGACTGGATGGAGGCGGATAAAGTTGCAGGACCA
CTTCTGCGCTCGGCCCTTCCGGCTGGCTGGTTTATTGCTGATAAATCTGGAGCCGGTGAGCGTGGGTCTC
GCGGTATCATTGCAGCACTGGGGCCAGATGGTAAGCCCTCCCGTATCGTAGTTATCTACACGACGGGGAG
TCAGGCAACTATGGATGAACGAAATAGACAGATCGCTGAGATAGGTGCCTCACTGATTAAGCATTGGTAA
GGCGCGCCAGGCCCTGCCATAGCCTCAGGTTACTCATATATACTTTAGATTGATTTAAAACTTCATTTTT
AATTTAAAAGGATCTAGGTGAAGATCCTTTTTGATAATCTCATGACCAAAATCCCTTAACGTGAGTTTTC
GTTCCACTGAGCGTCAGACCCCGTAGAAAAGATCAAAGGATCTTCTTGAGATCCTTTTTTTCTGCGCGTA
ATCTGCTGCTTGCAAACAAAAAAACCACCGCTACCAGCGGTGGTTTGTTTGCCGGATCAAGAGCTACCAA
CTCTTTTTCCGAAGGTAACTGGCTTCAGCAGAGCGCAGATACCAAATACTGTTCTTCTAGTGTAGCCGTA
GTTAGGCCACCACTTCAAGAACTCTGTAGCACCGCCTACATACCTCGCTCTGCTAATCCTGTTACCAGTG
GCTGCTGCCAGTGGCGATAAGTCGTGTCTTACCGGGTTGGACTCAAGACGATAGTTACCGGATAAGGCGC
AGCGGTCGGGCTGAACGGGGGGTTCGTGCACACAGCCCAGCTTGGAGCGAACGACCTACACCGAACTGAG
ATACCTACAGCGTGAGCTATGAGAAAGCGCCACGCTTCCCGAAGGGAGAAAGGCGGACAGGTATCCGGTA
AGCGGCAGGGTCGGAACAGGAGAGCGCACGAGGGAGCTTCCAGGGGGAAACGCCTGGTATCTTTATAGTC
CTGTCGGGTTTCGCCACCTCTGACTTGAGCGTCGATTTTTGTGATGCTCGTCAGGGGGGCGGAGCCTATG
GAAAAACGCCAGCAACGCGGCCTTTTTACGGT
