>Addgene plasmid #198401 | Mouse DsRed-Monomer CASP9 C325A Mutant | depositor partial sequence | sequence record 384410 | Complete open reading frame of mouse CASP9 C325A mutant
GCCCGCCACTCCGGCTCCCAGTCCGGACTCAGATCTCGAGCTCAAGCTTCGAATTCTGCAGTCGACATGG
ACGAGGCGGACCGGCAGCTCCTGCGGCGATGCAGGGTGCGCCTAGTGAGCGAGCTGCAAGTCGCGGAGCT
CTGGGACGCTCTGCTGAGTCGAGAGCTCTTCACGCGCGACATGATCGAGGATATTCAGCAGGCAGGATCT
GGGTCTCGGCGGGATCAGGCCAGGCAGCTGGTCACAGACCTTGAGACCCGAGGGAGGCAGGCCCTTCCTC
TCTTCATCTCCTGCTTAGAGGACACAGGCCAAGGCACCCTGGCTTCACTCTTGCAAAGCGGTCGGCAAGC
AGCCAAGCAGGATCCAGAGGCTGTTAAACCCCTAGACCACCTGGTGCCTGTGGTCCTGGGACCAATGGGA
CTCACAGCAAAGGAGCAGAGAGTAGTGAAGCTGGACCCGTCACAGCCTGCCGTGGGAAACCTCACCCCAG
TGGTGCTGGGGCCAGAAGAGCTCTGGCCTGCTCGGCTCAAGCCAGAGGTTCTCAGACCAGAAACACCCAG
GCCCGTGGACATTGGTTCTGGCGGAGCTCATGATGTCTGTGTTCCAGGGAAGATCAGGGGACATGCAGAT
ATGGCATACACCCTGGATTCGGATCCCTGTGGCCACTGCCTCATCATCAACAATGTGAACTTCTGCCCTT
CCTCGGGGCTCGGCACACGCACGGGCTCCAACTTGGACCGTGACAAACTTGAGCACCGATTCCGCTGGCT
GCGCTTCATGGTGGAGGTGAAGAACGACCTGACTGCCAAGAAAATGGTCACGGCTTTGATGGAGATGGCA
CACCGGAACCACCGTGCCCTGGACTGCTTTGTGGTGGTCATCCTCTCTCATGGCTGCCAGGCCAGCCACC
TCCAGTTCCCGGGTGCTGTCTATGGGACAGATGGATGCTCCGTGTCCATTGAGAAAATTGTGAATATCTT
CAACGGGAGCGGCTGCCCCAGCCTGGGAGGGAAGCCCAAGCTCTTCTTCATCCAGGCCGCGGGTGGTGAG
CAGAAAGACCATGGCTTTGAGGTGGCCTGCACTTCCTCTCAAGGCAGGACCTTGGACAGTGACTCTGAGC
CAGATGCTGTCCCCTATCAGGAAGGCCCAAGGCCCTTGGACCAGCTGGATGCTGTGTCAAGTTTGCCTAC
CCCCAGTGACATCCTTGTGTCCTACTCCACCTTCCCAGGTTTTGTCTCCTGGAGGGACAAGAAAAGTGGC
TCCTGGTACATCGAGACCTTGGATGGCATTCTGGAGCAGTGGGCTCGCTCTGAAGACCTGCAGTCCCTCC
TTCTCAGGGTTGCCAATGCTGTTTCTGCGAAAGGGACTTACAAGCAGATTCCTGGCTGTTTTAACTTCCT
CCGGAAAAAGCTGTTTTTTAAAACTTCATGAGGCTCGGGGCTGCTCTCTGCCTCATTATTCTCTCCGAAG
GGTACCGCGGGCCCGGG
